Addgene plasmid #176507: pSIR-bsr
Purpose: (Empty Backbone) Self-inactivating retrovirus vector containing a Blasticidin S-resistance gene
Depositing lab: Hodaka Fujii. Depositing organization: Hirosaki University. Publication: pSIR-bsr, a self-inactivating retrovirus vector expressing the blasticidin S-resistance gene. Fujii H. Biol Methods Protoc. 2021 Dec 6;6(1):bpab022. doi: 10.1093/biomethods/bpab022. eCollection 2021. PubMed 34926829.
Backbone
  Vector backbone: pSIR
  Backbone manufacturer: Clontech
  Backbone size (bp): 8089
  Modifications to backbone: Replacement of the neomycin resistance gene with the Blasticidin S resistance gene
  Vector type: Mammalian Expression, Retroviral
  Selectable markers: Blasticidin
Growth in bacteria
  Bacterial resistance: Ampicillin, 100 μg/mL
  Growth temperature: 30°C
  Growth strain: NEB Stable
  Copy number: High Copy
Terms and licenses: Academic/Nonprofit Terms; Industry Terms: Not Available to Industry
How to cite: pSIR-bsr was a gift from Hodaka Fujii (Addgene plasmid # 176507 ; http://n2t.net/addgene:176507 ; RRID:Addgene_176507)
