[The description below was written by a language model from this plasmid's Addgene catalogue record and pLannotate feature annotations shown in this document.]
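Description:
pSIR-bsr is an empty-backbone, self-inactivating (SIN) gammaretroviral vector for mammalian cells, derived from the Clontech pSIR backbone by replacing the neomycin resistance gene with a blasticidin S resistance gene. In bacteria it is maintained through a high-copy ColE1/pUC-type origin and selected with ampicillin via the β-lactamase gene and its promoter. Short remnants of lac regulatory elements, lacI, lacZα, rop and bom are also annotated and appear to be leftovers of the plasmid's cloning history rather than functional modules.

The proviral portion begins with a Moloney murine leukemia virus 5' LTR, followed by the Ψ packaging signal and a truncated gag segment lacking its start codon, which together direct efficient encapsidation of the vector RNA in packaging cells. Downstream lies the bsr coding sequence from Bacillus cereus, encoding a deaminase that inactivates blasticidin S and allows selection of transduced cells. It is preceded by a small Tn5 transposase fragment, probably a vestige of the original neomycin cassette. A short env fragment and a U3-deleted 3' LTR close the unit. Because the 3' U3 region is copied to the 5' end during reverse transcription, the integrated provirus loses LTR promoter and enhancer activity, so an inserted cassette can be driven by its own internal promoter without LTR interference.

The feature table does not identify a promoter driving bsr or annotate the roughly 1.2 kb between gag and the Tn5 fragment, so the cloning site and internal regulatory elements are not stated. The sequenced record is 7,624 nt, whereas the catalogue lists a backbone size of 8,089 bp.
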