Features (pLannotate 1.2.2; 17 found; start..end, strand, type, name):
     59..650     +  LTR            LTR: long terminal repeat from Moloney murine leukemia virus
    713..1070    +  misc_feature   MMLV Ψ: packaging signal of Moloney murine leukemia virus (MMLV)
   1137..1553    +  CDS            gag (truncated): truncated Moloney murine leukemia virus (MMLV) gag gene lacking the start codon
   2822..2941    +  CDS            tnpA (fragment): TN5P_ECOLX - Also known as tnp. Experimental evidence at protein level: Swiss-Prot protein existence level 1. Mediates transposition of transposon Tn5 by a 'cut and paste' mechanism. First, the monomeric transposase binds the 19 bp inverted DNA repeats flanking the transposon. Then, dimerization of the DNA- bound transposase creates a synaptic DNA complex. After nicking of the first DNA strand, excision of the transposon proceeds through a series of intermediates. The transposase then mediates the insertion of the transposon at a new site by strand transfer. The activity of the wild- type tran
   2954..3373    +  CDS            bsr: BSR_BACCE - Experimental evidence at protein level: Swiss-Prot protein existence level 1. Catalyzes the deamination of the cytosine moiety of the antibiotics blasticidin S, cytomycin and acetylblasticidin S. From Bacillus cereus.
   3422..3520    +  CDS            env (fragment): murine leukemia virus gPr80 envelope polyprotein precursor; env; proteolytically cleaved into gp70SU and p15TM subunits
   3562..4001    +  LTR            3' LTR (ΔU3): self-inactivating 3' long terminal repeat (LTR) from Moloney murine leukemia virus
   4690..4706    -  protein_bind   lac operator: The lac repressor binds to the lac operator to inhibit transcription in E. coli. This inhibition can be relieved by adding lactose or isopropyl-β-D-thiogalactopyranoside (IPTG). lac repressor encoded by lacI
   4714..4744    -  promoter       lac promoter: promoter for the E. coli lac operon
   4759..4780    -  protein_bind   CAP binding site: CAP binding activates transcription in the presence of cAMP. E. coli catabolite activator protein
   4793..4885    -  CDS            lacI (fragment): lac repressor; lacI; The lac repressor binds to the lac operator to inhibit transcription in E. coli. This inhibition can be relieved by adding lactose or isopropyl-β-D-thiogalactopyranoside (IPTG).
   5068..5656    -  rep_origin     ori: high-copy-number ColE1/pMB1/pBR322/pUC origin of replication
   5827..6687    -  CDS            AmpR: β-lactamase; bla; confers resistance to ampicillin, carbenicillin, and related antibiotics
   6688..6792    -  promoter       AmpR promoter: bla
   6887..6922    +  CDS            rop (fragment): Rop protein, which maintains plasmids at low copy number; rop
   7024..7123    +  misc_feature   bom (fragment): basis of mobility region from pBR322
   7129..7283    -  CDS            lacZα (fragment): LacZα fragment of β-galactosidase; lacZ fragment
>Addgene plasmid #176507 | pSIR-bsr | addgene full sequence | sequence record 353734 | Addgene NGS Result
ATGCCAGTCATATTAATTACTAGTCAATTAGTTGATTTTTATTTTTGACATATACATGTGAAAGACCCCA
CCTGTAGGTTTGGCAAGCTAGCTTAAGTAACGCCATTTTGCAAGGCATGGAAAAATACATAACTGAGAAT
AGAAAAGTTCAGATCAAGGTCAGGAACAGATGGAACAGCTGAATATGGGCCAAACAGGATATCTGTGGTA
AGCAGTTCCTGCCCCGGCTCAGGGCCAAGAACAGATGGAACAGCTGAATATGGGCCAAACAGGATATCTG
TGGTAAGCAGTTCCTGCCCCGGCTCAGGGCCAAGAACAGATGGTCCCCAGATGCGGTCCAGCCCTCAGCA
GTTTCTAGAGAACCATCAGATGTTTCCAGGGTGCCCCAAGGACCTGAAATGACCCTGTGCCTTATTTGAA
CTAACCAATCAGTTCGCTTCTCGCTTCTGTTCGCGCGCTTCTGCTCCCCGAGCTCAATAAAAGAGCCCAC
AACCCCTCACTCGGCGCGCCAGTCCTCCGATTGACTGAGTCGCCCGGGTACCCGTGTATCCAATAAACCC
TCTTGCAGTTGCATCCGACTTGTGGTCTCGCTGTTCCTTGGGAGGGTCTCCTCTGAGTGATTGACTACCC
GTCAGCGGGGGTCTTTCATTTGGGGGCTCGTCCGGGATCGGGAGACCCCTGCCCAGGGACCACCGACCCA
CCACCGGGAGGTAAGCTGGCCAGCAACTTATCTGTGTCTGTCCGATTGTCTAGTGTCTATGACTGATTTT
ATGCGCCTGCGTCGGTACTAGTTAGCTAACTAGCTCTGTATCTGGCGGACCCGTGGTGGAACTGACGAGT
TCGGAACACCCGGCCGCAACCCTGGGAGACGTCCCAGGGACTTCGGGGGCCGTTTTTGTGGCCCGACCTG
AGTCCAAAAATCCCGATCGTTTTGGACTCTTTGGTGCACCCCCCTTAGAGGAGGGATATGTGGTTCTGGT
AGGAGACGAGAACCTAAAACAGTTCCCGCCTCCGTCTGAATTTTTGCTTTCGGTTTGGGACCGAAGCCGC
GCCGCGCGTCTTGTCTGCTGCAGCATCGTTCTGTGTTGTCTCTGTCTGACTGTGTTTCTGTATTTGTCTG
AAAATATGGGCCCGCGGGCCAGACTGTTACCACTCCCTTAAGTTTGACCTTAGGTCACTGGAAAGATGTC
GAGCGGATCGCTCACAACCAGTCGGTAGATGTCAAGAAGAGACGTTGGGTTACCTTCTGCTCTGCAGAAT
GGCCAACCTTTAACGTCGGATGGCCGCGAGACGGCACCTTTAACCGAGACCTCATCACCCAGGTTAAGAT
CAAGGTCTTTTCACCTGGCCCGCATGGACACCCAGACCAGGTCCCCTACATCGTGACCTGGGAAGCCTTG
GCTTTTGACCCCCCTCCCTGGGTCAAGCCCTTTGTACACCCTAAGCCTCCGCCTCCTCTTCCTCCATCCG
CCCCGTCTCTCCCCCTTGAACCTCCTCGTTCGACCCCGCCTCGATCCTCCCTTTATCCAGCCCTCACTCC
TTCTCTAGGCGCCAAACCTAAACCTCAAGTTCTTTCTGACAGTGGGGGGCCGCTCATCGACCTACTTACA
GAAGACCCCCCGCCTTATAGGGACCCAAGACCACCCCCTTCCGACAGGGACGGAAATGGTGGAGAAGCGA
CCCCTGCGGGAGAGGCACCGGACCCCTCCCCAATGGCATCTCGCCTACGTGGGAGACGGGAGCCCCCTGT
GGCCGACTCCACTACCTCGCAGGCATTCCCCCTCCGCGCAGGAGGAAACGGACAGCTTCAATACTGGCCG
TTCTCCTCTTCTGACCTTTACAACTGGAAAAATAATAACCCTTCTTTTTCTGAAGATCCAGGTAAACTGA
CAGCTCTGATCGAGTCTGTCCTCATCACCCATCAGCCCACCTGGGACGACTGTCAGCAGCTGTTGGGGAC
TCTGCTGACCGGAGAAGAAAAACAACGGGTGCTCTTAGAGGCTAGAAAGGCGGTGCGGGGCGATGATGGG
CGCCCCACTCAACTGCCCAATGAAGTCGATGCCGCTTTTCCCCTCGAGAAGCTTGTCGACGGATCCGAAT
TCGTCGAGGGAAGAAATAATAAAGACATTAAAATCACTTTTGTAAACTTTTTAAATAAGGGAAATTGATT
AAAACAACGCGAAGTTGTAAAATGCCATATACTGCATACATTTTGTGGGAAAAAATGTGCATTTACCTGC
TCACCAAATTATCTTATTAGCTAGCAGTAGAGCTCTTTGTGTGATGGGAAGATGGGATAACAGCTGTTGT
TACTGTACTGGTTTTTTTTTTTAATATATTTAAAAAAAAGAGTGTCTCCTAAAGTGTAAGCGCTATCATG
CTGGACTAATGTTTTAATTTAATTTAATTGTTGTCTTGGTAGAGATGGGGTCTCGCTATTTTGCTCACGC
AGATCTCAAACTCCTGACGCCCAGGTACACTCCCATCTCGGCCTCCTAAAATGGTGGGATCACAGACGTC
AGCCACCGAGCCCGGTCACTTTTTTGTATTCCCCACAGTATTGATGTATATCTTCTGCGTTCAAAAGCAA
TTTTTTAAAGCCTCATAACGTGGTAACAGAATACTTTGCACATTACAAAATTCAGAACACGGAAACAAGA
AGCTCGCTTTTTTTTCCCCCCTATTTTGGTTTGGCCCTTTAGATTTCCCCTCCCCCACCGGGGCGGGACT
TCCCGCCGACTTCTTTCAGGTTCTCAGTTCGGTCCGCCAACTGTCGTATAAAGGCGCTGCCTCAGGCCAG
AGGCCTCACAAAGCGCGTCGAGACAGCAAGCGAACCGGAATTGCCAGCTGGGGCGCCCTCTGGTAAGGTT
GGGAAGCCCTGCAAAGTAAACTGGATGGCTTTCTTGCCGCCAAGGATCTGATGGCGCAGGGGATCAAGAT
CGATCTGATCACCATGAAAACATTTAACATTTCTCAACAAGATCTAGAATTAGTAGAAGTAGCGACAGAG
AAGATTACAATGCTTTATGAGGATAATAAACATCATGTGGGAGCGGCAATTCGTACGAAAACAGGAGAAA
TCATTTCGGCAGTACATATTGAAGCGTATATAGGACGAGTAACTGTTTGTGCAGAAGCCATTGCGATTGG
TAGTGCAGTTTCGAATGGACAAAAGGATTTTGACACGATTGTAGCTGTTAGACACCCTTATTCTGACGAA
GTAGATAGAAGTATTCGAGTGGTAAGTCCTTGTGGTATGTGTAGGGAGTTGATTTCAGACTATGCACCAG
ATTGTTTTGTGTTAATAGAAATGAATGGCAAGTTAGTCAAAACTACGATTGAAGAACTCATTCCACTCAA
ATATACCCGAAATTAAGGCTGGATGATCCTCCAGCGCGGGGATCTCATGCTGGAGATCCCGCGATTAGTC
CAATTTGTTAAAGACAGGATATCAGTGGTCCAGGCTCTAGTTTTGACTCAACAATATCACCAGCTGAAGC
CTATAGAGTACGAGCCATAGATAAAATAAAAGATTTTATTTAGTCTCCAGAAAAAGGGGGGAATGAAAGA
CCCCACCTGTAGGTTTGGCAAGCTAGCTTAAGTAACGCCATTTTGCAAGGCATGGAAAAATACATAACTG
AGAATAGAAAAGTTCAGATCAAGGTCAGGAACAGATGGAACAGGGTCGACCGGTCGACCGGTCGACCCTA
GAGAACCATCAGATGTTTCCAGGGTGCCCCAAGGACCTGAAATGACCCTGTGCCTTATTTGAACTAACCA
ATCAGTTCGCTTCTCGCTTCTGTTCGCGCGCTTCTGCTCCCCGAGCTCAATAAAAGAGCCCACAACCCCT
CACTCGGGGCGCCAGTCCTCCGATTGACTGAGTCGCCCGGGTACCCGTGTATCCAATAAACCCTCTTGCA
GTTGCATCCGACTTGTGGTCTCGCTGTTCCTTGGGAGGGTCTCCTCTGAGTGATTGACTACCCGTCAGCG
GGGGTCTTTCACATGCAGCATGTATCAAAATTAATTTGGTTTTTTTTCTTAAGTATTTACATTAAATGGC
CATAGTACTTAAAGTTACATTGGCTTCCTTGAAATAAACATGGAGTATTCAGAATGTGTCATAAATATTT
CTAATTTTAAGATAGTATCTCCATTGGCTTTCTACTTTTTCTTTTATTTTTTTTTGTCCTCTGTCTTCCA
TTTGTTGTTGTTGTTGTTTGTTTGTTTGTTTGTTGGTTGGTTGGTTAATTTTTTTTTAAAGATCCTACAC
TATAGTTCAAGCTAGACTATTAGCTACTCTGTAACCCAGGGTGACCTTGAAGTCATGGGTAGCCTGCTGT
TTTAGCCTTCCCACATCTAAGATTACAGGTATGAGCTATCATTTTTGGTATATTGATTGATTGATTGATT
GATGTGTGTGTGTGTGATTGTGTTTGTGTGTGTGATTGTGTATATGTGTGTATGGTTGTGTGTGATTGTG
TGTATGTATGTTTGTGTGTGATTGTGTGTGTGTGATTGTGCATGTGTGTGTGTGTGATTGTGTTTATGTG
TATGATGTGTTGTGTATATATATTTATGGTAGTGAGAGGCAACGCTCCGGCTCAGGTGTCAGGTTGGTTT
TTGAGACAGAGTCTTTCACTTAGCTTGGAATTAATTCGTAATCATGTCATAGCTGTTTCCTGTGTGAAAT
TGTTATCCGCTCACAATTCCACACAACATACGAGCCGGAAGCATAAAGTGTAAAGCCTGGGGTGCCTAAT
GAGTGAGCTAACTCACATTAATTGCGTTGCGCTCACTGCCCGCTTTCCAGTCGGGAAACCTGTCGTGCCA
GCTGCATTAATGAATCGGCCAACGCGCGGGGAGAGGCGGTTTGCGTATTGGGCGCTCTTCCGCTTCCTCG
CTCACTGACTCGCTGCGCTCGGTCGTTCGGCTGCGGCGAGCGGTATCAGCTCACTCAAAGGCGGTAATAC
GGTTATCCACAGAATCAGGGGATAACGCAGGAAAGAACATGTGAGCAAAAGGCCAGCAAAAGGCCAGGAA
CCGTAAAAAGGCCGCGTTGCTGGCGTTTTTCCATAGGCTCCGCCCCCCTGACGAGCATCACAAAAATCGA
CGCTCAAGTCAGAGGTGGCGAAACCCGACAGGACTATAAAGATACCAGGCGTTTCCCCCTGGAAGCTCCC
TCGTGCGCTCTCCTGTTCCGACCCTGCCGCTTACCGGATACCTGTCCGCCTTTCTCCCTTCGGGAAGCGT
GGCGCTTTCTCATAGCTCACGCTGTAGGTATCTCAGTTCGGTGTAGGTCGTTCGCTCCAAGCTGGGCTGT
GTGCACGAACCCCCCGTTCAGCCCGACCGCTGCGCCTTATCCGGTAACTATCGTCTTGAGTCCAACCCGG
TAAGACACGACTTATCGCCACTGGCAGCAGCCACTGGTAACAGGATTAGCAGAGCGAGGTATGTAGGCGG
TGCTACAGAGTTCTTGAAGTGGTGGCCTAACTACGGCTACACTAGAAGAACAGTATTTGGTATCTGCGCT
CTGCTGAAGCCAGTTACCTTCGGAAAAAGAGTTGGTAGCTCTTGATCCGGCAAACAAACCACCGCTGGTA
GCGGTGGTTTTTTTGTTTGCAAGCAGCAGATTACGCGCAGAAAAAAAGGATCTCAAGAAGATCCTTTGAT
CTTTTCTACGGGGTCTGACGCTCAGTGGAACGAAAACTCACGTTAAGGGATTTTGGTCATGAGATTATCA
AAAAGGATCTTCACCTAGATCCTTTTAAATTAAAAATGAAGTTTTAAATCAATCTAAAGTATATATGAGT
AAACTTGGTCTGACAGTTACCAATGCTTAATCAGTGAGGCACCTATCTCAGCGATCTGTCTATTTCGTTC
ATCCATAGTTGCCTGACTCCCCGTCGTGTAGATAACTACGATACGGGAGGGCTTACCATCTGGCCCCAGT
GCTGCAATGATACCGCGAGACCCACGCTCACCGGCTCCAGATTTATCAGCAATAAACCAGCCAGCCGGAA
GGGCCGAGCGCAGAAGTGGTCCTGCAACTTTATCCGCCTCCATCCAGTCTATTAATTGTTGCCGGGAAGC
TAGAGTAAGTAGTTCGCCAGTTAATAGTTTGCGCAACGTTGTTGCCATTGCTACAGGCATCGTGGTGTCA
CGCTCGTCGTTTGGTATGGCTTCATTCAGCTCCGGTTCCCAACGATCAAGGCGAGTTACATGATCCCCCA
TGTTGTGCAAAAAAGCGGTTAGCTCCTTCGGTCCTCCGATCGTTGTCAGAAGTAAGTTGGCCGCAGTGTT
ATCACTCATGGTTATGGCAGCACTGCATAATTCTCTTACTGTCATGCCATCCGTAAGATGCTTTTCTGTG
ACTGGTGAGTACTCAACCAAGTCATTCTGAGAATAGTGTATGCGGCGACCGAGTTGCTCTTGCCCGGCGT
CAATACGGGATAATACCGCGCCACATAGCAGAACTTTAAAAGTGCTCATCATTGGAAAACGTTCTTCGGG
GCGAAAACTCTCAAGGATCTTACCGCTGTTGAGATCCAGTTCGATGTAACCCACTCGTGCACCCAACTGA
TCTTCAGCATCTTTTACTTTCACCAGCGTTTCTGGGTGAGCAAAAACAGGAAGGCAAAATGCCGCAAAAA
AGGGAATAAGGGCGACACGGAAATGTTGAATACTCATACTCTTCCTTTTTCAATATTATTGAAGCATTTA
TCAGGGTTATTGTCTCATGAGCGGATACATATTTGAATGTATTTAGAAAAATAAACAAATAGGGGTTCCG
CGCACATTTCCCCGAAAAGTGCCACCTGACGTCTAAGAAACCATTATTATCATGACATTAACCTATAAAA
ATAGGCGTATCACGAGGCCCTTTCGTCTCGCGCGTTTCGGTGATGACGGTGAAAACCTCTGACACATGCA
GCTCCCGGAGACGGTCACAGCTTGTCTGTAAGCGGATGCCGGGAGCAGACAAGCCCGTCAGGGCGCGTCA
GCGGGTGTTGGCGGGTGTCGGGGCTGGCTTAACTATGCGGCATCAGAGCAGATTGTACTGAGAGTGCACC
ATATGCGGTGTGAAATACCGCACAGATGCGTAAGGAGAAAATACCGCATCAGGCGCCATTCGCCATTCAG
GCTGCGCAACTGTTGGGAAGGGCGATCGGTGCGGGCCTCTTCGCTATTACGCCAGCTGGCGAAAGGGGGA
TGTGCTGCAAGGCGATTAAGTTGGGTAACGCCAGGGTTTTCCCAGTCACGACGTTGTAAAACGACGGCCA
GTGCCAAGCTAGCTTTGCTCTTAGGAGTTTCCTAATACATCCCAAACTCAAATATATAAAGCATTTGACT
TGTTCTATGCCCTAGGGGGCGGGGGGAAGCTAAGCCAGCTTTTTTTAACATTTAAAATGTTAATTCCATT
TTAAATGCACAGATGTTTTTATTTCATAAGGGTTTCAATGTGCATGAATGCTGCAATATTCCTGTTACCA
AAGCTAGTATAAATAAAAATAGATAAACGTGGAAATTACTTAGAGTTTCTGTCATTAACGTTTCCTTCCT
CAGTTGACAACATAAATGCGCTGCTGAGAAGCCAGTTTGCATCTGTCAGGATCAATTTCCCATT
